>Addgene plasmid #208974 | Recruited polymerase expression - pCMV-T7-B103-CC(N5) (LM2946) | addgene full sequence | sequence record 415835 | Addgene NGS Result
ATATGCCAAGTACGCCCCCTATTGACGTCAATGACGGTAAATGGCCCGCCTGGCATTATGCCCAGTACAT
GACCTTATGGGACTTTCCTACTTGGCAGTACATCTACGTATTAGTCATCGCTATTACCATGGTGATGCGG
TTTTGGCAGTACATCAATGGGCGTGGATAGCGGTTTGACTCACGGGGATTTCCAAGTCTCCACCCCATTG
ACGTCAATGGGAGTTTGTTTTGGCACCAAAATCAACGGGACTTTCCAAAATGTCGTAACAACTCCGCCCC
ATTGACGCAAATGGGCGGTAGGCGTGTACGGTGGGAGGTCTATATAAGCAGAGCTGGTTTAGTGAACCGT
CAGATCCGCTAGAGATCCGCGGCCGCTAATACGACTCACTATAGGGAGAGCCGCCACCATGCCTAGAAAG
ATGTTCAGCTGCGATTTCGAAACCACAACCAAGCTGGACGACTGCAGAGTGTGGGCTTACGGCTACATGG
AAATCGGCAACCTGGATAACTACAAGATTGGAAACAGCCTGGATGAGTTCATGCAGTGGGTGATGGAAAT
CCAGGCCGACCTGTACTTCCACAACCTGAAGTTTGACGGCGCCTTCATAGTGAACTGGCTGGAAAGACAC
GGCTTCAAGTGGAGCAACGAGGGCCTGCCCAACACCTACAATACCATCATTTCTAAGATGGGCCAGTGGT
ACATGATCGATATCTGTTTCGGCTATAAGGGCAAGCGGAAGCTGCACACCGTGATCTACGACAGCCTGAA
GAAGCTGCCATTCCCTGTCAAAAAGATCGCCAAAGATTTTCAGCTGCCTCTGCTGAAAGGCGATATCGAC
TACCACAAGGAGCGGCCTGTCGGCCACGAAATCACACCAGAGGAATATGAATACATCAAGAATGACATCG
AGATCATCGCCCGGGCCCTGGACATCCAGTTCAAGCAAGGCCTGGATAGAATGACCGCTGGCTCTGATTC
TCTGAAGGGGTTCAAAGATATCCTGAGCACCAAGAAGTTCAACAAGGTGTTCCCCAAGTTAAGCCTGCCT
ATGGACAAGGAAATCCGCTACGCCTATAGGGGCGGCTTTACATGGCTGAACGACAAATACAAGGAAAAGG
AGATTGGAGAAGGCATGGTGTTCGATGTGAACTCTCTGTATCCTTCCCAGATGTACAGCAGACCTCTGCC
TTACGGCGCCCCCATCGTGTTCCAGGGCAAGTACGAGAAGGACGAGCAGTACCCCCTGTACATCCAAAGA
ATCAGATTCGAGTTCGAGCTGAAAGAGGGCTATATCCCCACCATCCAGATCAAAAAAAACCCCTTCTTCA
AGGGCAATGAGTACCTGAAGAACTCCGGCGGAGAGCCTGTTGAACTGTACCTGACCAACGTGGATCTGGA
ACTGATCCAGGAGCACTACGAGCTGTACAACGTGGAGTACATTGACGGCTTTAAATTTAGAGAAAAAACC
GGCTTGTTTAAGGACTTCATCGACAAGTGGACCTACGTGAAGACACACGAGGAAGGAGCAAAGAAACAGC
TGGCCAAGCTGATGCTGAACAGCCTGTACGGCAAGTTTGCCAGCAATCCTGACGTGACCGGCAAAGTTCC
ATACCTCAAAGAGGACGGATCTCTGGGCTTCCGGGTGGGCGACGAAGAATACAAGGACCCCGTGTACACC
CCTATGGGAGTGTTTATCACAGCCTGGGCCAGATTCACCACCATCACCGCCGCCCAGGCTTGTTACGACC
GGATCATCTACTGCGACACAGACAGCATCCACCTGACAGGCACCGAGGTGCCTGAGATCATCAAGGACAT
CGTGGACCCTAAGAAGCTGGGCTACTGGGCTCATGAGTCCACCTTCAAAAGAGCCAAGTACCTGAGACAG
AAGACCTACATCCAGGACATCTACATGAAGGAAGTTGACGGAAAGCTGGTGGAGTGCAGCCCTGATGAGG
CCACCACAACCAAGTTCTCCGTGAAGTGCGCCGGCATGACAGATACCATCAAAAAGAAGGTGACATTCGA
CAACTTCAAGGTGGGCTTCAGCAGCAAGGGAAAGCCTAAACCAGTGCAAGTGAACGGCGGAGTGGTGCTG
GTAGACAGCGTGTTCACAATCAAGTCCGGCGGAAGCTCTGGTGGCAGCAAGCGGACCGCCGACGGCTCTG
AATTCGAGAGCCCTAAGAAGAAAAGAAAGGTGAGCGGTGGGAGCAGCGGCGGGTCAGGCGAGATCGCCGC
ACTGGAAGCCAAGATCGCTGCCCTGAAGGCAAAGAACGCCGCTCTGAAGGCCGAGATCGCCGCCCTGGAA
GCCGGATACTGACCGGTCATCATCACCATCACCATTGAGTTTAAACCCGCTGATCAGCCTCGACTGTGCC
TTCTAGTTGCCAGCCATCTGTTGTTTGCCCCTCCCCCGTGCCTTCCTTGACCCTGGAAGGTGCCACTCCC
ACTGTCCTTTCCTAATAAAATGAGGAAATTGCATCGCATTGTCTGAGTAGGTGTCATTCTATTCTGGGGG
GTGGGGTGGGGCAGGACAGCAAGGGGGAGGATTGGGAAGACAATAGCAGGCATGCTGGGGATGCGGTGGG
CTCTATGGCTTCTGAGGCGGAAAGAACCAGCTGGGGCTCGATACCGTCGACCTCTAGCTAGAGCTTGGCG
TAATCATGGTCATAGCTGTTTCCTGTGTGAAATTGTTATCCGCTCACAATTCCACACAACATACGAGCCG
GAAGCATAAAGTGTAAAGCCTAGGGTGCCTAATGAGTGAGCTAACTCACATTAATTGCGTTGCGCTCACT
GCCCGCTTTCCAGTCGGGAAACCTGTCGTGCCAGCTGCATTAATGAATCGGCCAACGCGCGGGGAGAGGC
GGTTTGCGTATTGGGCGCTCTTCCGCTTCCTCGCTCACTGACTCGCTGCGCTCGGTCGTTCGGCTGCGGC
GAGCGGTATCAGCTCACTCAAAGGCGGTAATACGGTTATCCACAGAATCAGGGGATAACGCAGGAAAGAA
CATGTGAGCAAAAGGCCAGCAAAAGGCCAGGAACCGTAAAAAGGCCGCGTTGCTGGCGTTTTTCCATAGG
CTCCGCCCCCCTGACGAGCATCACAAAAATCGACGCTCAAGTCAGAGGTGGCGAAACCCGACAGGACTAT
AAAGATACCAGGCGTTTCCCCCTGGAAGCTCCCTCGTGCGCTCTCCTGTTCCGACCCTGCCGCTTACCGG
ATACCTGTCCGCCTTTCTCCCTTCGGGAAGCGTGGCGCTTTCTCATAGCTCACGCTGTAGGTATCTCAGT
TCGGTGTAGGTCGTTCGCTCCAAGCTGGGCTGTGTGCACGAACCCCCCGTTCAGCCCGACCGCTGCGCCT
TATCCGGTAACTATCGTCTTGAGTCCAACCCGGTAAGACACGACTTATCGCCACTGGCAGCAGCCACTGG
TAACAGGATTAGCAGAGCGAGGTATGTAGGCGGTGCTACAGAGTTCTTGAAGTGGTGGCCTAACTACGGC
TACACTAGAAGAACAGTATTTGGTATCTGCGCTCTGCTGAAGCCAGTTACCTTCGGAAAAAGAGTTGGTA
GCTCTTGATCCGGCAAACAAACCACCGCTGGTAGCGGTGGTTTTTTTGTTTGCAAGCAGCAGATTACGCG
CAGAAAAAAAGGATCTCAAGAAGATCCTTTGATCTTTTCTACGGGGTCTGACGCTCAGTGGAACGAAAAC
TCACGTTAAGGGATTTTGGTCATGAGATTATCAAAAAGGATCTTCACCTAGATCCTTTTAAATTAAAAAT
GAAGTTTTAAATCAATCTAAAGTATATATGAGTAAACTTGGTCTGACAGTTACCAATGCTTAATCAGTGA
GGCACCTATCTCAGCGATCTGTCTATTTCGTTCATCCATAGTTGCCTGACTCCCCGTCGTGTAGATAACT
ACGATACGGGAGGGCTTACCATCTGGCCCCAGTGCTGCAATGATACCGCGCGAACCACGCTCACCGGCTC
CAGATTTATCAGCAATAAACCAGCCAGCCGGAAGGGCCGAGCGCAGAAGTGGTCCTGCAACTTTATCCGC
CTCCATCCAGTCTATTAATTGTTGCCGGGAAGCTAGAGTAAGTAGTTCGCCAGTTAATAGTTTGCGCAAC
GTTGTTGCCATTGCTACAGGCATCGTGGTGTCACGCTCGTCGTTTGGTATGGCTTCATTCAGCTCCGGTT
CCCAACGATCAAGGCGAGTTACATGATCCCCCATGTTGTGCAAAAAAGCGGTTAGCTCCTTCGGTCCTCC
GATCGTTGTCAGAAGTAAGTTGGCCGCAGTGTTATCACTCATGGTTATGGCAGCACTGCATAATTCTCTT
ACTGTCATGCCATCCGTAAGATGCTTTTCTGTGACTGGTGAGTACTCAACCAAGTCATTCTGAGAATAGT
GTATGCGGCGACCGAGTTGCTCTTGCCCGGCGTCAATACGGGATAATACCGCGCCACATAGCAGAACTTT
AAAAGTGCTCATCATTGGAAAACGTTCTTCGGGGCGAAAACTCTCAAGGATCTTACCGCTGTTGAGATCC
AGTTCGATGTAACCCACTCGTGCACCCAACTGATCTTCAGCATCTTTTACTTTCACCAGCGTTTCTGGGT
GAGCAAAAACAGGAAGGCAAAATGCCGCAAAAAAGGGAATAAGGGCGACACGGAAATGTTGAATACTCAT
ACTCTTCCTTTTTCAATATTATTGAAGCATTTATCAGGGTTATTGTCTCATGAGCGGATACATATTTGAA
TGTATTTAGAAAAATAAACAAATAGGGGTTCCGCGCACATTTCCCCGAAAAGTGCCACCTGACGTCGACG
GATCGGGAGATCGATCTCCCGATCCCCTAGGGTCGACTCTCAGTACAATCTGCTCTGATGCCGCATAGTT
AAGCCAGTATCTGCTCCCTGCTTGTGTGTTGGAGGTCGCTGAGTAGTGCGCGAGCAAAATTTAAGCTACA
ACAAGGCAAGGCTTGACCGACAATTGCATGAAGAATCTGCTTAGGGTTAGGCGTTTTGCGCTGCTTCGCG
ATGTACGGGCCAGATATACGCGTTGACATTGATTATTGACTAGTTATTAATAGTAATCAATTACGGGGTC
ATTAGTTCATAGCCCATATATGGAGTTCCGCGTTACATAACTTACGGTAAATGGCCCGCCTGGCTGACCG
CCCAACGACCCCCGCCCATTGACGTCAATAATGACGTATGTTCCCATAGTAACGCCAATAGGGACTTTCC
ATTGACGTCAATGGGTGGAGTATTTACGGTAAACTGCCCACTTGGCAGTACATCAAGTGTATC
Features (pLannotate 1.2.2; 15 found; start..end, strand, type, name):
    132..335     +  promoter       CMV promoter: human cytomegalovirus (CMV) immediate early promoter
    377..395     +  promoter       T7 promoter: promoter for bacteriophage T7 RNA polymerase
    409..2124    +  CDS            2: DPOL_BPNF - Experimental evidence at protein level: Swiss-Prot protein existence level 1. Polymerase responsible for protein-primed viral DNA replication by strand displacement with high processivity and fidelity (By similarity). To start replication, the DNA polymerase forms a heterodimer with a free primer terminal protein (TP), recognizes the replication origins at both 5' ends of the linear chromosome, and initiates replication using as primer the OH-group of Ser-232 of the TP (PubMed:23110220). This polymerase possesses three enzymatic activities: DNA synthesis (polymerase), primer termin
   2374..2598    +  polyA_signal   bGH poly(A) signal: bovine growth hormone polyadenylation signal
   2602..2623    +  promoter       SV40 promoter (fragment): SV40 enhancer and early promoter
   2628..2644    +  misc_feature   MCS (fragment): pBluescript multiple cloning site
   2693..2709    -  protein_bind   lac operator: The lac repressor binds to the lac operator to inhibit transcription in E. coli. This inhibition can be relieved by adding lactose or isopropyl-β-D-thiogalactopyranoside (IPTG). lac repressor encoded by lacI
   2717..2747    -  promoter       lac promoter: promoter for the E. coli lac operon
   2762..2783    -  protein_bind   CAP binding site: CAP binding activates transcription in the presence of cAMP. E. coli catabolite activator protein
   2796..2888    -  CDS            lacI (fragment): lac repressor; lacI; The lac repressor binds to the lac operator to inhibit transcription in E. coli. This inhibition can be relieved by adding lactose or isopropyl-β-D-thiogalactopyranoside (IPTG).
   3071..3659    -  rep_origin     ori: high-copy-number ColE1/pMB1/pBR322/pUC origin of replication
   3830..4690    -  CDS            AmpR: β-lactamase; bla; confers resistance to ampicillin, carbenicillin, and related antibiotics
   4691..4795    -  promoter       AmpR promoter: bla
   4866..4910    -  misc_feature   bom (fragment): basis of mobility region from pBR322
   5065..131     +  enhancer       CMV enhancer (across the origin): human cytomegalovirus immediate early enhancer
