[The description below was written by a language model from this plasmid's Addgene catalogue record and pLannotate feature annotations shown in this document.]
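Description:
pCMV-T7-B103-CC(N5) (LM2946) is a 5.3 kb mammalian expression plasmid that can also serve as an in vitro transcription template. It was built by Gibson cloning into the pCMV-T7-SpCas9-P2A-EGFP (RTW3027) backbone; no Cas9 or EGFP features are annotated in the sequenced plasmid. It is maintained in E. coli at high copy through a ColE1/pUC-type origin and selected with ampicillin via the β-lactamase gene and its native promoter. The remaining bacterial annotations (lac promoter and operator, CAP site, and fragments of lacI, bom, an SV40 promoter and a pBluescript MCS) appear to be backbone remnants with no stated role in the construct.

The payload is a synthetic open reading frame, B103-BPNLS-CC(N5). It encodes the phage B103 DNA polymerase, which the annotation software matched to a related protein-primed, strand-displacing phage polymerase noted for high processivity and fidelity. A bipartite nuclear localization signal and an N5 coiled-coil domain follow at the C terminus. These C-terminal parts are not individually annotated, but presumably lie between the end of the polymerase match and the bGH polyadenylation signal. The CMV enhancer and promoter drive expression in mammalian cells, and a T7 promoter placed just upstream of the coding sequence allows mRNA to be made with T7 RNA polymerase.

According to the record, the plasmid supplies a "recruited" polymerase for click editing, a genome-writing approach that combines DNA polymerases with HUH endonucleases. The coiled-coil domain presumably brings the polymerase to the editing complex by pairing with a complementary coil on a partner protein, though the record does not identify that partner.
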