Addgene plasmid #208974: Recruited polymerase expression - pCMV-T7-B103-CC(N5) (LM2946)
Purpose: Recruited B103 DNA polymerase with a C-terminal N5 coiled coil (CC) domain, expressed from CMV or T7 promoters.
Depositing lab: Benjamin Kleinstiver. Depositing organization: Massachusetts General Hospital. Publication: Click editing enables programmable genome writing using DNA polymerases and HUH endonucleases. Ferreira da Silva J, Tou CJ, King EM, Eller ML, Rufino-Ramos D, Ma L, Cromwell CR, Metovic J, Benning FMC, Chao LH, Eichler FS, Kleinstiver BP. Nat Biotechnol. 2024 Jul 22. doi: 10.1038/s41587-024-02324-x. PubMed 39039307.
Backbone
  Vector backbone: pCMV-T7-SpCas9-P2A-EGFP (RTW3027)
  Vector type: Mammalian Expression, CRISPR ; in vitro transcription; T7 promoter
Growth in bacteria
  Bacterial resistance: Ampicillin, 100 μg/mL
  Growth temperature: 37°C
  Growth strain: DH5alpha
  Copy number: High Copy
Gene/Insert
  Gene/Insert name: B103-BPNLS-CC(N5) (alt name: LM2946)
  Species: Synthetic
  Promoter: CMV and T7
  Tag / fusion protein: BPNLS (C terminal on insert)
  Cloning method: Gibson Cloning
  Sequencing primers: 5′ oBK6928-CCAAGTCTCCACCCCATTGACG; 3′ oBK219-GGGAGTGGCACCTTCCAGGGTC
Terms and licenses: Academic/Nonprofit Terms; Industry Terms: Not Available to Industry
Depositor comments: Please visit https://doi.org/10.1101/2023.09.12.557440 for bioRxiv preprint.
How to cite: Recruited polymerase expression - pCMV-T7-B103-CC(N5) (LM2946) was a gift from Benjamin Kleinstiver (Addgene plasmid # 208974 ; http://n2t.net/addgene:208974 ; RRID:Addgene_208974)
